Addgene plasmid #146564: pEYFP-N1-HsSmg6-del817-1238-siRNAres_I
Purpose: Mammalian Expression of HsSmg6-del817-1238-siRNAres
Depositing lab: Elisa Izaurralde. Depositing organization: Max Planck Institute for Developmental Biology. Publication: SMG6 interacts with the exon junction complex via two conserved EJC-binding motifs (EBMs) required for nonsense-mediated mRNA decay. Kashima I, Jonas S, Jayachandran U, Buchwald G, Conti E, Lupas AN, Izaurralde E. Genes Dev. 2010 Nov 1. 24(21):2440-50. 10.1101/gad.604610 PubMed 20930030.
Backbone
  Vector backbone: Unknown
  Vector type: Mammalian Expression
Growth in bacteria
  Bacterial resistance: Kanamycin, 50 μg/mL
  Growth temperature: 37°C
  Growth strain: DH5alpha
  Copy number: High Copy
Gene/Insert
  Gene/Insert name: HsSmg6-del817-1238-siRNAres
  Species: H. sapiens (human)
  Mutation: two silent mutations T594C, A699G and two non silent mutation G872C (R291P), A1022C (N341T) compared to the sequence given by NCBI: NM_017575.4
  Entrez Gene: SMG6 (a.k.a. C17orf31, EST1A, SMG-6, hSMG5/7a)
  Cloning method: Unknown
Terms and licenses: Academic/Nonprofit Terms; Industry Terms: Not Available to Industry
Depositor comments: Plasmids from this collection were made available to the research community and donated after the lab closed. Please note that the sequence provided by the depositing laboratory may be theoretical/predicted or based on Sanger sequencing results. There may be discrepancies between sequencing results obtained by Addgene and the depositor sequence. If an Addgene verified sequence is not available, please contact before placing your order to request that our lab fully sequence the plasmid.
How to cite: pEYFP-N1-HsSmg6-del817-1238-siRNAres_I was a gift from Elisa Izaurralde (Addgene plasmid # 146564 ; http://n2t.net/addgene:146564 ; RRID:Addgene_146564)
