[The description below was written by a language model from this plasmid's Addgene catalogue record and pLannotate feature annotations shown in this document.]
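Description:
pEYFP-N1-HsSmg6-del817-1238-siRNAres_I is a mammalian expression plasmid encoding a deletion mutant of human SMG6 (also known as EST1A), an endonuclease that acts in nonsense-mediated mRNA decay (NMD). The catalogue lists the backbone as unknown, but the name and the annotated features fit a pEYFP-N1-type vector of about 7.7 kb. It carries a high-copy ColE1/pUC origin for propagation in E. coli, an f1 origin, and a dual-purpose NeoR/KanR cassette. In that cassette the bacterial bla promoter and the SV40 early promoter both sit upstream of the Tn5 aminoglycoside phosphotransferase gene, which is followed by an HSV TK polyadenylation signal. This arrangement gives kanamycin resistance in bacteria and would allow G418 selection in mammalian cells. The short ble, large T antigen and bGH poly(A) annotations are fragmentary matches and probably reflect residual backbone sequence rather than functional elements.

The CMV immediate-early enhancer and promoter drive the SMG6 coding fragment, which is followed closely by EYFP and an SV40 poly(A) signal. This layout is consistent with a C-terminal EYFP fusion, although the record does not explicitly confirm the reading frame. The name indicates removal of positions 817–1238; the record does not say whether these are residues or nucleotides, but the length of the annotated coding region suggests amino acid residues. "siRNAres" indicates that the sequence was made resistant to an siRNA, though the specific changes responsible are not described. Relative to the reference transcript, the insert carries two silent changes (T594C, A699G) and two amino acid substitutions (R291P, N341T). The associated publication concerns SMG6 binding to the exon junction complex. The construct therefore suits complementation experiments, in which the mutant is expressed while endogenous SMG6 is knocked down, and fluorescence-based detection of the protein. The depositor sequence may be theoretical rather than fully verified.
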