Features (pLannotate 1.2.2; 14 found; start..end, strand, type, name):
     61..364     +  enhancer       CMV enhancer: human cytomegalovirus immediate early enhancer
    365..568     +  promoter       CMV promoter: human cytomegalovirus (CMV) immediate early promoter
    601..3597    +  CDS            SMG6 (fragment): EST1A_HUMAN - Also known as C17orf31, EST1A, KIAA0732. Experimental evidence at protein level: Swiss-Prot protein existence level 1. Plays a role in nonsense-mediated mRNA decay (PubMed:18974281, PubMed:19060897, PubMed:20930030, PubMed:17053788). Is thought to provide a link to the mRNA degradation machinery as it has endonuclease activity required to initiate NMD, and to serve as an adapter for UPF1 to protein phosphatase 2A (PP2A), thereby triggering UPF1 dephosphorylation (PubMed:18974281, PubMed:19060897, PubMed:20930030, PubMed:17053788). Degrades single-stranded RNA (ssRNA), but not ssD
   3613..4332    +  CDS            EYFP: enhanced YFP mammalian codon-optimized
   4349..4432    +  CDS            large T antigen (fragment): large T antigen from SV40 (simian virus 40)
   4455..4576    +  polyA_signal   SV40 poly(A) signal: SV40 polyadenylation signal
   4610..5038    -  rep_origin     f1 ori (sequence partly withheld): f1 bacteriophage origin of replication; arrow indicates direction of (+) strand synthesis
   5065..5169    +  promoter       AmpR promoter: bla
   5171..5528    +  promoter       SV40 promoter: SV40 enhancer and early promoter
   5563..6357    +  CDS            NeoR/KanR: aminoglycoside phosphotransferase from Tn5; aph(3')-II (or nptII); confers resistance to neomycin, kanamycin, and G418 (Geneticin®)
   6378..6530    +  CDS            ble (fragment): BLE_KLEPN - Experimental evidence at protein level: Swiss-Prot protein existence level 1. Binding protein with a strong affinity to the bleomycin family of antibiotics. Binds to CL990; an antimitotic-antibiotic compound. From Klebsiella pneumoniae.
   6589..6636    +  polyA_signal   HSV TK poly(A) signal: herpes simplex virus thymidine kinase polyadenylation signal (Cole and Stacy, 1985)
   6727..6743    -  polyA_signal   bGH poly(A) signal (fragment): bovine growth hormone polyadenylation signal
   6965..7553    +  rep_origin     ori: high-copy-number ColE1/pMB1/pBR322/pUC origin of replication
>Addgene plasmid #146564 | pEYFP-N1-HsSmg6-del817-1238-siRNAres_I | depositor full sequence | sequence record 289010 | Full Sequence
TAGTTATTAATAGTAATCAATTACGGGGTCATTAGTTCATAGCCCATATATGGAGTTCCGCGTTACATAA
CTTACGGTAAATGGCCCGCCTGGCTGACCGCCCAACGACCCCCGCCCATTGACGTCAATAATGACGTATG
TTCCCATAGTAACGCCAATAGGGACTTTCCATTGACGTCAATGGGTGGAGTATTTACGGTAAACTGCCCA
CTTGGCAGTACATCAAGTGTATCATATGCCAAGTACGCCCCCTATTGACGTCAATGACGGTAAATGGCCC
GCCTGGCATTATGCCCAGTACATGACCTTATGGGACTTTCCTACTTGGCAGTACATCTACGTATTAGTCA
TCGCTATTACCATGGTGATGCGGTTTTGGCAGTACATCAATGGGCGTGGATAGCGGTTTGACTCACGGGG
ATTTCCAAGTCTCCACCCCATTGACGTCAATGGGAGTTTGTTTTGGCACCAAAATCAACGGGACTTTCCA
AAATGTCGTAACAACTCCGCCCCATTGACGCAAATGGGCGGTAGGCGTGTACGGTGGGAGGTCTATATAA
GCAGAGCTGGTTTAGTGAACCGTCAGATCCGCTAGCCAACATGGCGGAAGGGCTGGAGCGTGTGCGGATC
TCCGCGTCGGAGCTGCGCGGGATCCTGGCTACTCTGGCCCCGCAGGCCGGGAGCAGAGAAAACATGAAGG
AATTAAAGGAGGCCAGGCCGCGCAAAGATAACAGGCGTCCAGATCTGGAAATCTATAAGCCTGGCCTTTC
TCGGCTAAGGAACAAGCCCAAAATCAAGGAACCCCCTGGGAGTGAGGAATTCAAAGATGAAATTGTTAAT
GACCGAGATTGCTCTGCTGTTGAAAATGGTACACAGCCCGTTAAAGATGTCTGCAAGGAACTGAACAACC
AAGAGCAGAATGGTCCTATAGACCCAGAAAATAATCGGGGACAAGAATCCTTTCCTAGGACTGCTGGACA
AGAGGATCGTAGTCTAAAAATTATCAAAAGAACAAAGAAACCCGACCTGCAGATCTATCAGCCTGGACGA
CGTTTGCAGACTGTTAGCAAAGAATCCGCCAGTCGGGTGGAGGAGGAAGAAGTCCTCAACCAGGTAGAAC
AACTGAGAGTAGAGGAAGATGAGTGTAGGGGAAATGTTGCGAAGGAGGAAGTTGCGAATAAACCAGACAG
GGCCGAGATAGAAAAGAGCCCAGGTGGTGGGAGAGTAGGGGCTGCAAAAGGAGAAAAAGGAAAGAGGATG
GGAAAAGGGGAGGGGGTGAGGGAAACCCACGACGACCCGGCCCGCGGGAGGCCGGGCTCCGCAAAGCGCT
ACTCCCGCTCAGACAAACGAAGGAATCGCTACCGCACGCGCAGCACCAGCTCAGCTGGCAGCAACAACAG
CGCTGAGGGAGCTGGCCTGACGGATAATGGATGTCGCCGCCGCCGACAGGATAGGACCAAGGAGAGGCCA
CCACTGAAGAAGCAAGTGTCTGTGTCCTCAACCGATTCCTTAGACGAGGACAGAATTGATGAGCCTGATG
GATTAGGACCCAGGAGAAGTTCAGAAAGGAAGAGACATTTAGAAAGAAACTGGTCTGGCCGTGGGGAGGG
TGAGCAGAAAACCAGTGCTAAAGAATATCGAGGCACTCTTCGTGTCACTTTCGATGCAGAAGCCATGAAC
AAAGAGTCTCCCATGGTGAGGTCAGCCAGGGATGATATGGATAGAGGAAAGCCTGACAAAGGCTTGAGCA
GTGGGGGCAAAGGCTCTGAGAAGCAGGAGTCCAAAAACCCGAAACAAGAACTTCGGGGTCGTGGTCGTGG
CATTCTGATTTTGCCTGCCCATACCACCCTATCTGTCAATTCAGCAGGTTCTCCAGAGTCCGCGCCTTTG
GGACCTCGGCTTTTGTTTGGATCTGGTAGTAAGGGATCTCGGAGTTGGGGCCGTGGAGGCACCACACGCC
GATTGTGGGACCCAAACAATCCTGATCAGAAACCTGCTCTAAAGACTCAGACGCCCCAGCTACATTTCTT
GGACACTGATGATGAAGTCAGCCCTACATCTTGGGGTGACTCACGCCAGGCTCAGGCATCTTACTATAAG
TTTCAAAACTCTGACAACCCCTATTATTACCCCCGGACACCAGGCCCTGCCTCCCAGTATCCCTATACGG
GCTATAACCCTCTACAGTACCCAGTGGGCCCTACGAATGGTGTGTACCCAGGGCCTTACTACCCAGGCTA
CCCGACTCCGTCAGGACAGTATGTGTGTAGCCCTCTACCTACCAGCACCATGAGTCCCGAGGAGGTAGAG
CAGCACATGAGGAACCTGCAGCAACAGGAGCTGCACAGGCTTCTCCGGGTGGCTGACAACCAGGAACTGC
AGCTCAGCAACCTGCTCTCCAGGGACCGCATCAGTCCGGAGGGCCTGGAGAAGATGGCGCAACTCAGAGC
TGAACTGCTGCAGCTATATGAGCGCTGTATTCTATTAGATATTGAGTTCTCTGATAATCAGAATGTGGAT
CAGATCCTGTGGAAGAATGCTTTCTATCAGGTGATTGAGAAGTTCAGGCAACTTGTCAAGGATCCGAATG
TTGAGAACCCAGAACAGATTCGGAACAGACTTTTGGAGCTCTTGGATGAGGGTAGTGACTTCTTTGATAG
TTTGCTTCAGAAGCTGCAGGTTACTTACAAGTTCAAACTGGAAGACTACATGGATGGTCTTGCCATTCGC
AGCAAGCCATTACGCAAGACAGTAAAATATGCCTTGATCAGTGCCCAGCGATGCATGATATGCCAAGGAG
ATATTGCTAGGTACCGGGAGCAGGCAAGCGACACGGCAAACTATGGGAAAGCACGCAGTTGGTACCTGAA
GGCCCAGCACATTGCTCCCAAGAATGGGCGCCCCTATAACCAGTTGGCTTTGCTGGCAGTGTATACGAGG
AGGAAGCTTGACGCTGTCTATTACTATATGCGCAGTTTAGCTGCCAGCAACCCTATCCTGACTGCCAAGG
AGAGTCTCATGAGCTTGTTTGAAGAGACCAAGCGGAAGACGCGTATGGAGCTCGAAATCAGACCTTTGTT
CCTCGTACCAGACACCAACGGCTTCATTGACCACCTGGCCAGTCTGGCGCGGCTGCTGGAGAGCAGGAAG
TACATCCTGGTGGTGCCCCTCATCGTGATCAATGAGCTGGACGGCCTGGCCAAGGGGCAGGAGACAGACC
ACCGGGCTGGGGGCTACGCCCGTGTGGTACAAGAGAAGGCCCGCAAGTCCATCGAGTTCCTCGAGCAGCG
ATTCGAGAGTCGGGACTCTTGCCTGCGAGCCCTGACCAGCCGTGGCAATGAACTCGAATCCATCGCCTTC
CGCAGTGAGGACATCACTGGCCAGCTGGGTAACAACGATGATCTCATCCTGTCCTGCTGCCTCCACTACT
GCAAAGACAAGGCTAAGGACTTCATGCCCGCCAGCAAAGAGGAGCCAATCCGGCTACTGCGGGAGGTGGT
GCTGTTGACGGATGACCGGAACCTGCGTGTGAAGGCGCTCACAAGGAATGTTCCTGTACGGGACATCCCA
GCCTTCCTCACGTGGGCCCAGGTGGGCAAACCGGTCGCCACCATGGTGAGCAAGGGCGAGGAGCTGTTCA
CCGGGGTGGTGCCCATCCTGGTCGAGCTGGACGGCGACGTAAACGGCCACAAGTTCAGCGTGTCCGGCGA
GGGCGAGGGCGATGCCACCTACGGCAAGCTGACCCTGAAGTTCATCTGCACCACCGGCAAGCTGCCCGTG
CCCTGGCCCACCCTCGTGACCACCTTCGGCTACGGCCTGCAGTGCTTCGCCCGCTACCCCGACCACATGA
AGCAGCACGACTTCTTCAAGTCCGCCATGCCCGAAGGCTACGTCCAGGAGCGCACCATCTTCTTCAAGGA
CGACGGCAACTACAAGACCCGCGCCGAGGTGAAGTTCGAGGGCGACACCCTGGTGAACCGCATCGAGCTG
AAGGGCATCGACTTCAAGGAGGACGGCAACATCCTGGGGCACAAGCTGGAGTACAACTACAACAGCCACA
ACGTCTATATCATGGCCGACAAGCAGAAGAACGGCATCAAGGTGAACTTCAAGATCCGCCACAACATCGA
GGACGGCAGCGTGCAGCTCGCCGACCACTACCAGCAGAACACCCCCATCGGCGACGGCCCCGTGCTGCTG
CCCGACAACCACTACCTGAGCTACCAGTCCGCCCTGAGCAAAGACCCCAACGAGAAGCGCGATCACATGG
TCCTGCTGGAGTTCGTGACCGCCGCCGGGATCACTCTCGGCATGGACGAGCTGTACAAGTAAAGCGGCCG
CGACTCTAGATCATAATCAGCCATACCACATTTGTAGAGGTTTTACTTGCTTTAAAAAACCTCCCACACC
TCCCCCTGAACCTGAAACATAAAATGAATGCAATTGTTGTTGTTAACTTGTTTATTGCAGCTTATAATGG
TTACAAATAAAGCAATAGCATCACAAATTTCACAAATAAAGCATTTTTTTCACTGCATTCTAGTTGTGGT
TTGTCCAAACTCATCAATGTATCTTAAGGCGTAAATTGTAAGCGTTAATATTTTGTTAAAATTCGCGTTA
AATTTTTGTTAAATCAGCTCATTTTTTAACCAATAGGCCGAAATCGGCAAAATCCCTTATAAATCAAAAG
AATAGACCGAGATAGGGT
[37 nt withheld, positions 4709-4745]
AAAGAACGTGGACTCCAACGTCAAAGG
[49 nt withheld, positions 4773-4821]
T
[91 nt withheld, positions 4823-4913]
G
[124 nt withheld, positions 4915-5038]
CAGGTGGCACTTTTCGGGGAAATGTGCGCGGAACCCCTATTTGTTTATTTTTCTAAATACATTCAAATAT
GTATCCGCTCATGAGACAATAACCCTGATAAATGCTTCAATAATATTGAAAAAGGAAGAGTCCTGAGGCG
GAAAGAACCAGCTGTGGAATGTGTGTCAGTTAGGGTGTGGAAAGTCCCCAGGCTCCCCAGCAGGCAGAAG
TATGCAAAGCATGCATCTCAATTAGTCAGCAACCAGGTGTGGAAAGTCCCCAGGCTCCCCAGCAGGCAGA
AGTATGCAAAGCATGCATCTCAATTAGTCAGCAACCATAGTCCCGCCCCTAACTCCGCCCATCCCGCCCC
TAACTCCGCCCAGTTCCGCCCATTCTCCGCCCCATGGCTGACTAATTTTTTTTATTTATGCAGAGGCCGA
GGCCGCCTCGGCCTCTGAGCTATTCCAGAAGTAGTGAGGAGGCTTTTTTGGAGGCCTAGGCTTTTGCAAA
GATCGATCAAGAGACAGGATGAGGATCGTTTCGCATGATTGAACAAGATGGATTGCACGCAGGTTCTCCG
GCCGCTTGGGTGGAGAGGCTATTCGGCTATGACTGGGCACAACAGACAATCGGCTGCTCTGATGCCGCCG
TGTTCCGGCTGTCAGCGCAGGGGCGCCCGGTTCTTTTTGTCAAGACCGACCTGTCCGGTGCCCTGAATGA
ACTGCAAGACGAGGCAGCGCGGCTATCGTGGCTGGCCACGACGGGCGTTCCTTGCGCAGCTGTGCTCGAC
GTTGTCACTGAAGCGGGAAGGGACTGGCTGCTATTGGGCGAAGTGCCGGGGCAGGATCTCCTGTCATCTC
ACCTTGCTCCTGCCGAGAAAGTATCCATCATGGCTGATGCAATGCGGCGGCTGCATACGCTTGATCCGGC
TACCTGCCCATTCGACCACCAAGCGAAACATCGCATCGAGCGAGCACGTACTCGGATGGAAGCCGGTCTT
GTCGATCAGGATGATCTGGACGAAGAGCATCAGGGGCTCGCGCCAGCCGAACTGTTCGCCAGGCTCAAGG
CGAGCATGCCCGACGGCGAGGATCTCGTCGTGACCCATGGCGATGCCTGCTTGCCGAATATCATGGTGGA
AAATGGCCGCTTTTCTGGATTCATCGACTGTGGCCGGCTGGGTGTGGCGGACCGCTATCAGGACATAGCG
TTGGCTACCCGTGATATTGCTGAAGAGCTTGGCGGCGAATGGGCTGACCGCTTCCTCGTGCTTTACGGTA
TCGCCGCTCCCGATTCGCAGCGCATCGCCTTCTATCGCCTTCTTGACGAGTTCTTCTGAGCGGGACTCTG
GGGTTCGAAATGACCGACCAAGCGACGCCCAACCTGCCATCACGAGATTTCGATTCCACCGCCGCCTTCT
ATGAAAGGTTGGGCTTCGGAATCGTTTTCCGGGACGCCGGCTGGATGATCCTCCAGCGCGGGGATCTCAT
GCTGGAGTTCTTCGCCCACCCTAGGGGGAGGCTAACTGAAACACGGAAGGAGACAATACCGGAAGGAACC
CGCGCTATGACGGCAATAAAAAGACAGAATAAAACGCACGGTGTTGGGTCGTTTGTTCATAAACGCGGGG
TTCGGTCCCAGGGCTGGCACTCTGTCGATACCCCACCGAGACCCCATTGGGGCCAATACGCCCGCGTTTC
TTCCTTTTCCCCACCCCACCCCCCAAGTTCGGGTGAAGGCCCAGGGCTCGCAGCCAACGTCGGGGCGGCA
GGCCCTGCCATAGCCTCAGGTTACTCATATATACTTTAGATTGATTTAAAACTTCATTTTTAATTTAAAA
GGATCTAGGTGAAGATCCTTTTTGATAATCTCATGACCAAAATCCCTTAACGTGAGTTTTCGTTCCACTG
AGCGTCAGACCCCGTAGAAAAGATCAAAGGATCTTCTTGAGATCCTTTTTTTCTGCGCGTAATCTGCTGC
TTGCAAACAAAAAAACCACCGCTACCAGCGGTGGTTTGTTTGCCGGATCAAGAGCTACCAACTCTTTTTC
CGAAGGTAACTGGCTTCAGCAGAGCGCAGATACCAAATACTGTCCTTCTAGTGTAGCCGTAGTTAGGCCA
CCACTTCAAGAACTCTGTAGCACCGCCTACATACCTCGCTCTGCTAATCCTGTTACCAGTGGCTGCTGCC
AGTGGCGATAAGTCGTGTCTTACCGGGTTGGACTCAAGACGATAGTTACCGGATAAGGCGCAGCGGTCGG
GCTGAACGGGGGGTTCGTGCACACAGCCCAGCTTGGAGCGAACGACCTACACCGAACTGAGATACCTACA
GCGTGAGCTATGAGAAAGCGCCACGCTTCCCGAAGGGAGAAAGGCGGACAGGTATCCGGTAAGCGGCAGG
GTCGGAACAGGAGAGCGCACGAGGGAGCTTCCAGGGGGAAACGCCTGGTATCTTTATAGTCCTGTCGGGT
TTCGCCACCTCTGACTTGAGCGTCGATTTTTGTGATGCTCGTCAGGGGGGCGGAGCCTATGGAAAAACGC
CAGCAACGCGGCCTTTTTACGGTTCCTGGCCTTTTGCTGGCCTTTTGCTCACATGTTCTTTCCTGCGTTA
TCCCCTGATTCTGTGGATAACCGTATTACCGCCATGCAT
